>Addgene plasmid #161057 | pDONR221-SLC6A2_STOP | addgene full sequence | sequence record 365764 | Addgene NGS Result
CAAATAATGATTTTATTTTGACTGATAGTGACCTGTTCGTTGCAACACATTGATGAGCAATGCTTTTTTA
TAATGCCAACTTTGTACAAAAAAGCAGGCTCCACC
[1851 nt withheld, positions 106-1956]
TAAGACCCAGCTTTCTTGTACAAAGTTGGCATTATAAGAAAGCATTGCTTATCAATTTGTTGCAACGAAC
AGGTCACTATCAGTCAAAATAAAATCATTATTTGCCATCCAGCTGATATCCCCTATAGTGAGTCGTATTA
CATGGTCATAGCTGTTTCCTGGCAGCTCTGGCCCGTGTCTCAAAATCTCTGATGTTACATTGCACAAGAT
AAAAATATATCATCATGAACAATAAAACTGTCTGCTTACATAAACAGTAATACAAGGGGTGTTATGAGCC
ATATTCAACGGGAAACGTCGAGGCCGCGATTAAATTCCAACATGGATGCTGATTTATATGGGTATAAATG
GGCTCGCGATAATGTCGGGCAATCAGGTGCGACAATCTATCGCTTGTATGGGAAGCCCGATGCGCCAGAG
TTGTTTCTGAAACATGGCAAAGGTAGCGTTGCCAATGATGTTACAGATGAGATGGTCAGACTAAACTGGC
TGACGGAATTTATGCCTCTTCCGACCATCAAGCATTTTATCCGTACTCCTGATGATGCATGGTTACTCAC
CACTGCGATCCCCGGAAAAACAGCATTCCAGGTATTAGAAGAATATCCTGATTCAGGTGAAAATATTGTT
GATGCGCTGGCAGTGTTCCTGCGCCGGTTGCATTCGATTCCTGTTTGTAATTGTCCTTTTAACAGCGATC
GCGTATTTCGTCTCGCTCAGGCGCAATCACGAATGAATAACGGTTTGGTTGATGCGAGTGATTTTGATGA
CGAGCGTAATGGCTGGCCTGTTGAACAAGTCTGGAAAGAAATGCATAAACTTTTGCCATTCTCACCGGAT
TCAGTCGTCACTCATGGTGATTTCTCACTTGATAACCTTATTTTTGACGAGGGGAAATTAATAGGTTGTA
TTGATGTTGGACGAGTCGGAATCGCAGACCGATACCAGGATCTTGCCATCCTATGGAACTGCCTCGGTGA
GTTTTCTCCTTCATTACAGAAACGGCTTTTTCAAAAATATGGTATTGATAATCCTGATATGAATAAATTG
CAGTTTCATTTGATGCTCGATGAGTTTTTCTAATCAGAATTGGTTAATTGGTTGTAACACTGGCAGAGCA
TTACGCTGACTTGACGGGACGGCGCAAGCTCATGACCAAAATCCCTTAACGTGAGTTACGCGTCGTTCCA
CTGAGCGTCAGACCCCGTAGAAAAGATCAAAGGATCTTCTTGAGATCCTTTTTTTCTGCGCGTAATCTGC
TGCTTGCAAACAAAAAAACCACCGCTACCAGCGGTGGTTTGTTTGCCGGATCAAGAGCTACCAACTCTTT
TTCCGAAGGTAACTGGCTTCAGCAGAGCGCAGATACCAAATACTGTTCTTCTAGTGTAGCCGTAGTTAGG
CCACCACTTCAAGAACTCTGTAGCACCGCCTACATACCTCGCTCTGCTAATCCTGTTACCAGTGGCTGCT
GCCAGTGGCGATAAGTCGTGTCTTACCGGGTTGGACTCAAGACGATAGTTACCGGATAAGGCGCAGCGGT
CGGGCTGAACGGGGGGTTCGTGCACACAGCCCAGCTTGGAGCGAACGACCTACACCGAACTGAGATACCT
ACAGCGTGAGCTATGAGAAAGCGCCACGCTTCCCGAAGGGAGAAAGGCGGACAGGTATCCGGTAAGCGGC
AGGGTCGGAACAGGAGAGCGCACGAGGGAGCTTCCAGGGGGAAACGCCTGGTATCTTTATAGTCCTGTCG
GGTTTCGCCACCTCTGACTTGAGCGTCGATTTTTGTGATGCTCGTCAGGGGGGCGGAGCCTATGGAAAAA
CGCCAGCAACGCGGCCTTTTTACGGTTCCTGGCCTTTTGCTGGCCTTTTGCTCACATGTTCTTTCCTGCG
TTATCCCCTGATTCTGTGGATAACCGTATTACCGCCTTTGAGTGAGCTGATACCGCTCGCCGCAGCCGAA
CGACCGAGCGCAGCGAGTCAGTGAGCGAGGAAGCGGAAGAGCGCCCAATACGCAAACCGCCTCTCCCCGC
GCGTTGGCCGATTCATTAATGCAGCTGGCACGACAGGTTTCCCGACTGGAAAGCGGGCAGTGAGCGCAAC
GCAATTAATACGCGTACCGCTAGCCAGGAAGAGTTTGTAGAAACGCAAAAAGGCCATCCGTCAGGATGGC
CTTCTGCTTAGTTTGATGCCTGGCAGTTTATGGCGGGCGTCCTGCCCGCCACCCTCCGGGCCGTTGCTTC
ACAACGTTCAAATCCGCTCCCGGCGGATTTGTCCTACTCAGGAGAGCGTTCACCGACAAACAACAGATAA
AACGAAAGGCCCAGTCTTCCGACTGAGCCTTTCGTTTTATTTGATGCCTGGCAGTTCCCTACTCTCGCGT
TAACGCTAGCATGGATGTTTTCCCAGTCACGACGTTGTAAAACGACGGCCAGTCTTAAGCTCGGGCCC
Features (pLannotate 1.2.2; 10 found; start..end, strand, type, name):
      1..100     +  protein_bind   attL1: mutant version of attL; recombination site for the Gateway® LR reaction LR Clonase™
    106..1956    +  CDS            SLC6A2 (sequence withheld): SC6A2_HUMAN - Also known as NAT1, NET1, SLC6A5. Experimental evidence at protein level: Swiss-Prot protein existence level 1. Amine transporter. Terminates the action of noradrenaline by its high affinity sodium-dependent reuptake into presynaptic terminals. From Homo sapiens (Human).
   1961..2060    -  protein_bind   attL2: mutant version of attL; recombination site for the Gateway® LR reaction LR Clonase™
   2078..2096    -  promoter       T7 promoter: promoter for bacteriophage T7 RNA polymerase
   2230..3039    +  CDS            KanR: aminoglycoside phosphotransferase; aph(3')-Ia; confers resistance to kanamycin in bacteria or G418 (Geneticin®) in eukaryotes
   3186..3774    +  rep_origin     ori: high-copy-number ColE1/pMB1/pBR322/pUC origin of replication
   3957..4049    +  CDS            lacI (fragment): lac repressor; lacI; The lac repressor binds to the lac operator to inhibit transcription in E. coli. This inhibition can be relieved by adding lactose or isopropyl-β-D-thiogalactopyranoside (IPTG).
   4104..4131    -  terminator     rrnB T2 terminator: transcription terminator T2 from the E. coli rrnB gene
   4263..4306    +  terminator     rrnB T1 terminator: Escherichia coli rrnB; transcription terminator T1 from the E. coli rrnB gene
   4353..4389    -  CDS            lacZα (fragment): LacZα fragment of β-galactosidase; lacZ fragment
