[The description below was written by a language model from this plasmid's Addgene catalogue record and pLannotate feature annotations shown in this document.]
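Description:
pDONR221-SLC6A2_STOP is a Gateway entry clone built on the pDONR221 backbone, carrying a codon-optimized open reading frame for human SLC6A2, the sodium-dependent noradrenaline transporter (also known as NET, NET1 or NAT1) that ends noradrenergic signalling by taking the transmitter back up into presynaptic terminals. The sequenced plasmid is about 4.4 kb, with an insert of roughly 1.85 kb. It is maintained in E. coli as a high-copy plasmid through a ColE1/pUC-type origin and selected with kanamycin via an aminoglycoside phosphotransferase gene.

The ORF sits between attL1 and attL2 sites, the recombination sites used in the Gateway LR reaction, so the coding sequence can be transferred directionally into any attR-containing destination vector. Although the catalogue lists the vector type as mammalian expression, the feature table shows no eukaryotic promoter or polyadenylation signal around the insert. The only annotated promoter is a T7 promoter lying just outside attL2 on the opposite strand, so expression in mammalian cells depends on the destination vector chosen. The rrnB T1 and T2 terminators upstream of attL1 are standard backbone elements that insulate the cloning region from read-through transcription, and the short lacI and lacZα fragments are annotated backbone remnants rather than functional genes. M13 forward and reverse primer sites flank the cassette for sequence verification.

This version retains a stop codon at the end of the ORF, making it suited to expressing the untagged or N-terminally tagged transporter. A companion clone without the stop codon exists, which would be the version to use for C-terminal fusions. The plasmid belongs to a consortium collection of solute carrier clones assembled to support transporter research and drug discovery.
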