Addgene plasmid #161057: pDONR221-SLC6A2_STOP
Purpose: Gateway entry clone with codon-optimized ORF sequence for subcloning into custom expression vectors. Contains a STOP codon at the end of the codon-optimized ORF sequence.
Depositing lab: RESOLUTE Consortium & Giulio Superti-Furga. Depositing organization: CeMM Research Center for Molecular Medicine. Publication: The RESOLUTE consortium: unlocking SLC transporters for drug discovery. Superti-Furga G, Lackner D, Wiedmer T, Ingles-Prieto A, Barbosa B, Girardi E, Goldmann U, Gurtl B, Klavins K, Klimek C, Lindinger S, Lineiro-Retes E, Muller AC, Onstein S, Redinger G, Reil D, Sedlyarov V, Wolf G, Crawford M, Everley R, ... Steppan CM. Nat Rev Drug Discov. 2020 Jul;19(7):429-430. doi: 10.1038/d41573-020-00056-6. PubMed 32265506.
Backbone
  Vector backbone: pDONR221
  Backbone manufacturer: ThermoFisher Scientific
  Backbone size w/o insert (bp): 2550
  Vector type: Mammalian Expression
Growth in bacteria
  Bacterial resistance: Kanamycin, 50 μg/mL
  Growth temperature: 37°C
  Growth strain: NEB Stable
  Copy number: High Copy
Gene/Insert
  Gene/Insert name: SLC6A2 (alt name: NET, NET1, NAT1, SLC6A5)
  Species: H. sapiens (human)
  Insert size (bp): 1854
  Entrez Gene: SLC6A2 (a.k.a. NAT1, NET, NET1, SLC6A5)
  Cloning method: Gateway Cloning
  Sequencing primers: 5′ M13-fwd; 3′ M13-rev
Terms and licenses: Academic/Nonprofit Terms; Industry Terms
Depositor comments: This plasmid contains a STOP codon at the end of the codon-optimized ORF. For the version of this plasmid that does not contain a STOP codon, please see Addgene plasmid 131891 For more information on the full Resolute plasmid collection, please see www.addgene.org/depositor-collections/re-solute/. Please provide your feedback on this plasmid to the RESOLUTE consortium by filling out their RESOLUTE repository feedback form: https://forms.office.com/Pages/ResponsePage.aspx?id=0e05yklzmkS7rjFGQL4N7z4feCLQvEJAmVcOCM_u885UN1JJRko0Ukg4TVQwNTZLOUxPQVJWT1NHUCQlQCN0PWcu
How to cite: pDONR221-SLC6A2_STOP was a gift from RESOLUTE Consortium & Giulio Superti-Furga (Addgene plasmid # 161057 ; http://n2t.net/addgene:161057 ; RRID:Addgene_161057)
