>Addgene plasmid #161057 | pDONR221-SLC6A2_STOP | depositor partial sequence | sequence record 312049 | Codon-optimized ORF of SLC6A2
[1851 nt withheld, positions 1-1851]
TAA
